Addgene plasmid #45521: pcDNA3-mouse PKA-Calpha-mEGFP
Depositing lab: Haining Zhong. Depositing organization: Cold Spring Harbor Laboratory. Publication: Subcellular dynamics of type II PKA in neurons. Zhong H, Sia GM, Sato TR, Gray NW, Mao T, Khuchua Z, Huganir RL, Svoboda K. Neuron. 2009 May 14;62(3):363-74. doi: 10.1016/j.neuron.2009.03.013. PubMed 19447092.
Backbone
  Vector backbone: pcDNA3.1
  Vector type: Mammalian Expression
Growth in bacteria
  Bacterial resistance: Ampicillin, 100 μg/mL
  Growth temperature: 37°C
  Growth strain: DH5alpha
  Copy number: High Copy
Gene/Insert
  Gene/Insert name: PKA catalytic subunit alpha tagged by mEGFP
  Species: M. musculus (mouse)
Terms and licenses: Academic/Nonprofit Terms; Industry Terms: Not Available to Industry
How to cite: pcDNA3-mouse PKA-Calpha-mEGFP was a gift from Haining Zhong (Addgene plasmid # 45521 ; http://n2t.net/addgene:45521 ; RRID:Addgene_45521)
