[The description below was written by a language model from this plasmid's Addgene catalogue record and pLannotate feature annotations shown in this document.]
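Description:
pcDNA3-mouse PKA-Calpha-mEGFP is a 7,173 nt mammalian expression plasmid built on a pcDNA3-family backbone (the name says pcDNA3, while the catalogue lists pcDNA3.1). It is propagated in E. coli as a high-copy plasmid through a ColE1/pUC-type origin and selected with ampicillin via the β-lactamase gene and its native promoter. An f1 origin is also present, which in principle allows single-stranded DNA production. For selection in mammalian cells, the backbone carries a neomycin phosphotransferase cassette driven by the SV40 enhancer/early promoter and terminated by an SV40 polyadenylation signal. This cassette would permit G418 selection of stable transfectants. The short ble, lacI, bom and HIV-1 LTR matches in the feature table are partial fragments, most likely backbone remnants or incidental annotation hits rather than functional elements.

The payload is a single open reading frame spanning the mouse Prkaca coding sequence, which encodes the alpha catalytic subunit of cAMP-dependent protein kinase (PKA). It is joined through a short linker region to mEGFP at the C-terminus. mEGFP is enhanced GFP carrying the monomerizing A206K mutation, which reduces the tag's tendency to dimerize and so limits artefactual clustering of the fusion. Transcription is driven by the human cytomegalovirus immediate early enhancer and promoter and ends at the bovine growth hormone polyadenylation signal. T7 and SP6 promoters flank the insert and can serve for in vitro transcription or as sequencing primer sites.

The construct provides strong constitutive expression of a fluorescently labelled PKA catalytic subunit in transfected mammalian cells. The associated publication concerns the subcellular dynamics of type II PKA in neurons, which is consistent with use in live imaging of the subunit's localization and movement.
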