Features (pLannotate 1.2.2; 22 found; start..end, strand, type, name):
     36..80      -  misc_feature   bom (fragment): basis of mobility region from pBR322
    235..614     +  enhancer       CMV enhancer: human cytomegalovirus immediate early enhancer
    615..818     +  promoter       CMV promoter: human cytomegalovirus (CMV) immediate early promoter
    814..847     +  LTR            5' LTR (truncated) (fragment): truncated 5' long terminal repeat (LTR) from HIV-1
    863..881     +  promoter       T7 promoter: promoter for bacteriophage T7 RNA polymerase
    907..1959    +  CDS            Prkaca (sequence partly withheld): KAPCA_MOUSE - Also known as Pkaca. Experimental evidence at protein level: Swiss-Prot protein existence level 1. [Isoform 2]: Phosphorylates and activates ABL1 in sperm flagellum to promote spermatozoa capacitation. From Mus musculus (Mouse).
   1994..2709    +  CDS            mEGFP (fragment): enhanced GFP with monomerizing A206K mutation (Zacharias et al., 2002) mammalian codon-optimized
   2725..2743    -  promoter       SP6 promoter: promoter for bacteriophage SP6 RNA polymerase
   2769..2993    +  polyA_signal   bGH poly(A) signal: bovine growth hormone polyadenylation signal
   2997..3018    +  promoter       SV40 promoter (fragment): SV40 enhancer and early promoter
   3039..3467    +  rep_origin     f1 ori (sequence partly withheld): f1 bacteriophage origin of replication; arrow indicates direction of (+) strand synthesis
   3481..3811    +  promoter       SV40 promoter: SV40 enhancer and early promoter
   3878..4669    +  CDS            neo: KKA2_KLEPN - Also known as kan, nptII. Experimental evidence at protein level: Swiss-Prot protein existence level 1. Resistance to kanamycin, neomycin, paromomycin, ribostamycin, butirosin and gentamicin B. From Klebsiella pneumoniae.
   4693..4851    +  CDS            ble (fragment): BLE_KLEPN - Experimental evidence at protein level: Swiss-Prot protein existence level 1. Binding protein with a strong affinity to the bleomycin family of antibiotics. Binds to CL990; an antimitotic-antibiotic compound. From Klebsiella pneumoniae.
   4846..4967    +  polyA_signal   SV40 poly(A) signal: SV40 polyadenylation signal
   5040..5056    -  protein_bind   lac operator: The lac repressor binds to the lac operator to inhibit transcription in E. coli. This inhibition can be relieved by adding lactose or isopropyl-β-D-thiogalactopyranoside (IPTG). lac repressor encoded by lacI
   5064..5094    -  promoter       lac promoter: promoter for the E. coli lac operon
   5109..5130    -  protein_bind   CAP binding site: CAP binding activates transcription in the presence of cAMP. E. coli catabolite activator protein
   5143..5235    -  CDS            lacI (fragment): lac repressor; lacI; The lac repressor binds to the lac operator to inhibit transcription in E. coli. This inhibition can be relieved by adding lactose or isopropyl-β-D-thiogalactopyranoside (IPTG).
   5418..6006    -  rep_origin     ori: high-copy-number ColE1/pMB1/pBR322/pUC origin of replication
   6177..7037    -  CDS            AmpR: β-lactamase; bla; confers resistance to ampicillin, carbenicillin, and related antibiotics
   7038..7142    -  promoter       AmpR promoter: bla
>Addgene plasmid #45521 | pcDNA3-mouse PKA-Calpha-mEGFP | depositor full sequence | sequence record 63617 | CDS 907-2709
GACGGATCGGGAGATCTCCCGATCCCCTATGGTCGACTCTCAGTACAATCTGCTCTGATGCCGCATAGTT
AAGCCAGTATCTGCTCCCTGCTTGTGTGTTGGAGGTCGCTGAGTAGTGCGCGAGCAAAATTTAAGCTACA
ACAAGGCAAGGCTTGACCGACAATTGCATGAAGAATCTGCTTAGGGTTAGGCGTTTTGCGCTGCTTCGCG
ATGTACGGGCCAGATATACGCGTTGACATTGATTATTGACTAGTTATTAATAGTAATCAATTACGGGGTC
ATTAGTTCATAGCCCATATATGGAGTTCCGCGTTACATAACTTACGGTAAATGGCCCGCCTGGCTGACCG
CCCAACGACCCCCGCCCATTGACGTCAATAATGACGTATGTTCCCATAGTAACGCCAATAGGGACTTTCC
ATTGACGTCAATGGGTGGACTATTTACGGTAAACTGCCCACTTGGCAGTACATCAAGTGTATCATATGCC
AAGTACGCCCCCTATTGACGTCAATGACGGTAAATGGCCCGCCTGGCATTATGCCCAGTACATGACCTTA
TGGGACTTTCCTACTTGGCAGTACATCTACGTATTAGTCATCGCTATTACCATGGTGATGCGGTTTTGGC
AGTACATCAATGGGCGTGGATAGCGGTTTGACTCACGGGGATTTCCAAGTCTCCACCCCATTGACGTCAA
TGGGAGTTTGTTTTGGCACCAAAATCAACGGGACTTTCCAAAATGTCGTAACAACTCCGCCCCATTGACG
CAAATGGGCGGTAGGCGTGTACGGTGGGAGGTCTATATAAGCAGAGCTCTCTGGCTAACTAGAGAACCCA
CTGCTTACTGGCTTATCGAAATTAATACGACTCACTATAGGGAGACCCAAGCTTGCGGCCGCTACCATG
[1050 nt withheld, positions 910-1959]
ATCGATTATGATGTTCCTGATTATGCAAGCTTAATGAGCAAGGGCGAGGAGCTGTTCACCGGGGTGGTGC
CCATCCTGGTCGAGCTGGACGGCGACGTAAACGGCCACAAGTTCAGCGTGTCCGGCGAGGGCGAGGGCGA
TGCCACCTACGGCAAGCTGACCCTGAAGTTCATCTGCACCACCGGCAAGCTGCCCGTGCCCTGGCCCACC
CTCGTGACCACCCTGACCTACGGCGTGCAGTGCTTCAGCCGCTACCCCGACCACATGAAGCAGCACGACT
TCTTCAAGTCCGCCATGCCCGAAGGCTACGTCCAGGAGCGCACCATCTTCTTCAAGGACGACGGCAACTA
CAAGACCCGCGCCGAGGTGAAGTTCGAGGGCGACACCCTGGTGAACCGCATCGAGCTGAAGGGCATCGAC
TTCAAGGAGGACGGCAACATCCTGGGGCACAAGCTGGAGTACAACTACAACAGCCACAACGTCTATATCA
TGGCCGACAAGCAGAAGAACGGCATCAAGGTGAACTTCAAGATCCGCCACAACATCGAGGACGGCAGCGT
GCAGCTCGCCGACCACTACCAGCAGAACACCCCCATCGGCGACGGCCCCGTGCTGCTGCCCGACAACCAC
TACCTGAGCACCCAGTCCAAGCTGAGCAAAGACCCCAACGAGAAGCGCGATCACATGGTCCTGCTGGAGT
TCGTGACCGCCGCCGGGATCACTCTCGGCATGGACGAGCTGTACAAGTAATCTAGAGGGCCCTATTCTAT
AGTGTCACCTAAATGCTAGAGCTCGCTGATCAGCCTCGACTGTGCCTTCTAGTTGCCAGCCATCTGTTGT
TTGCCCCTCCCCCGTGCCTTCCTTGACCCTGGAAGGTGCCACTCCCACTGTCCTTTCCTAATAAAATGAG
GAAATTGCATCGCATTGTCTGAGTAGGTGTCATTCTATTCTGGGGGGTGGGGTGGGGCAGGACAGCAAGG
GGGAGGATTGGGAAGACAATAGCAGGCATGCTGGGGATGCGGTGGGCTCTATGGCTTCTGAGGCGGAAAG
AACCAGCTGGGGCTCTAGGGGGTATCCCC
[124 nt withheld, positions 3039-3162]
C
[32 nt withheld, positions 3164-3195]
CA
[57 nt withheld, positions 3198-3254]
A
[49 nt withheld, positions 3256-3304]
CCTTTGACGTTGGAGTCCACGTTCTTT
[37 nt withheld, positions 3332-3368]
ACCCTATCTCGGTCTATTCTTTTGATTTATAAGGGATTTTGGGGATTTCGGCCTATTGGTTAAAAAATGA
GCTGATTTAACAAAAATTTAACGCGAATTAATTCTGTGGAATGTGTGTCAGTTAGGGTGTGGAAAGTCCC
CAGGCTCCCCAGGCAGGCAGAAGTATGCAAAGCATGCATCTCAATTAGTCAGCAACCAGGTGTGGAAAGT
CCCCAGGCTCCCCAGCAGGCAGAAGTATGCAAAGCATGCATCTCAATTAGTCAGCAACCATAGTCCCGCC
CCTAACTCCGCCCATCCCGCCCCTAACTCCGCCCAGTTCCGCCCATTCTCCGCCCCATGGCTGACTAATT
TTTTTTATTTATGCAGAGGCCGAGGCCGCCTCTGCCTCTGAGCTATTCCAGAAGTAGTGAGGAGGCTTTT
TTGGAGGCCTAGGCTTTTGCAAAAAGCTCCCGGGAGCTTGTATATCCATTTTCGGATCTGATCAAGAGAC
AGGATGAGGATCGTTTCGCATGATTGAACAAGATGGATTGCACGCAGGTTCTCCGGCCGCTTGGGTGGAG
AGGCTATTCGGCTATGACTGGGCACAACAGACAATCGGCTGCTCTGATGCCGCCGTGTTCCGGCTGTCAG
CGCAGGGGCGCCCGGTTCTTTTTGTCAAGACCGACCTGTCCGGTGCCCTGAATGAACTGCAGGACGAGGC
AGCGCGGCTATCGTGGCTGGCCACGACGGGCGTTCCTTGCGCAGCTGTGCTCGACGTTGTCACTGAAGCG
GGAAGGGACTGGCTGCTATTGGGCGAAGTGCCGGGGCAGGATCTCCTGTCATCTCACCTTGCTCCTGCCG
AGAAAGTATCCATCATGGCTGATGCAATGCGGCGGCTGCATACGCTTGATCCGGCTACCTGCCCATTCGA
CCACCAAGCGAAACATCGCATCGAGCGAGCACGTACTCGGATGGAAGCCGGTCTTGTCGATCAGGATGAT
CTGGACGAAGAGCATCAGGGGCTCGCGCCAGCCGAACTGTTCGCCAGGCTCAAGGCGCGCATGCCCGACG
GCGAGGATCTCGTCGTGACCCATGGCGATGCCTGCTTGCCGAATATCATGGTGGAAAATGGCCGCTTTTC
TGGATTCATCGACTGTGGCCGGCTGGGTGTGGCGGACCGCTATCAGGACATAGCGTTGGCTACCCGTGAT
ATTGCTGAAGAGCTTGGCGGCGAATGGGCTGACCGCTTCCTCGTGCTTTACGGTATCGCCGCTCCCGATT
CGCAGCGCATCGCCTTCTATCGCCTTCTTGACGAGTTCTTCTGAGCGGGACTCTGGGGTTCGAAATGACC
GACCAAGCGACGCCCAACCTGCCATCACGAGATTTCGATTCCACCGCCGCCTTCTATGAAAGGTTGGGCT
TCGGAATCGTTTTCCGGGACGCCGGCTGGATGATCCTCCAGCGCGGGGATCTCATGCTGGAGTTCTTCGC
CCACCCCAACTTGTTTATTGCAGCTTATAATGGTTACAAATAAAGCAATAGCATCACAAATTTCACAAAT
AAAGCATTTTTTTCACTGCATTCTAGTTGTGGTTTGTCCAAACTCATCAATGTATCTTATCATGTCTGTA
TACCGTCGACCTCTAGCTAGAGCTTGGCGTAATCATGGTCATAGCTGTTTCCTGTGTGAAATTGTTATCC
GCTCACAATTCCACACAACATACGAGCCGGAAGCATAAAGTGTAAAGCCTGGGGTGCCTAATGAGTGAGC
TAACTCACATTAATTGCGTTGCGCTCACTGCCCGCTTTCCAGTCGGGAAACCTGTCGTGCCAGCTGCATT
AATGAATCGGCCAACGCGCGGGGAGAGGCGGTTTGCGTATTGGGCGCTCTTCCGCTTCCTCGCTCACTGA
CTCGCTGCGCTCGGTCGTTCGGCTGCGGCGAGCGGTATCAGCTCACTCAAAGGCGGTAATACGGTTATCC
ACAGAATCAGGGGATAACGCAGGAAAGAACATGTGAGCAAAAGGCCAGCAAAAGGCCAGGAACCGTAAAA
AGGCCGCGTTGCTGGCGTTTTTCCATAGGCTCCGCCCCCCTGACGAGCATCACAAAAATCGACGCTCAAG
TCAGAGGTGGCGAAACCCGACAGGACTATAAAGATACCAGGCGTTTCCCCCTGGAAGCTCCCTCGTGCGC
TCTCCTGTTCCGACCCTGCCGCTTACCGGATACCTGTCCGCCTTTCTCCCTTCGGGAAGCGTGGCGCTTT
CTCAATGCTCACGCTGTAGGTATCTCAGTTCGGTGTAGGTCGTTCGCTCCAAGCTGGGCTGTGTGCACGA
ACCCCCCGTTCAGCCCGACCGCTGCGCCTTATCCGGTAACTATCGTCTTGAGTCCAACCCGGTAAGACAC
GACTTATCGCCACTGGCAGCAGCCACTGGTAACAGGATTAGCAGAGCGAGGTATGTAGGCGGTGCTACAG
AGTTCTTGAAGTGGTGGCCTAACTACGGCTACACTAGAAGGACAGTATTTGGTATCTGCGCTCTGCTGAA
GCCAGTTACCTTCGGAAAAAGAGTTGGTAGCTCTTGATCCGGCAAACAAACCACCGCTGGTAGCGGTGGT
TTTTTTGTTTGCAAGCAGCAGATTACGCGCAGAAAAAAAGGATCTCAAGAAGATCCTTTGATCTTTTCTA
CGGGGTCTGACGCTCAGTGGAACGAAAACTCACGTTAAGGGATTTTGGTCATGAGATTATCAAAAAGGAT
CTTCACCTAGATCCTTTTAAATTAAAAATGAAGTTTTAAATCAATCTAAAGTATATATGAGTAAACTTGG
TCTGACAGTTACCAATGCTTAATCAGTGAGGCACCTATCTCAGCGATCTGTCTATTTCGTTCATCCATAG
TTGCCTGACTCCCCGTCGTGTAGATAACTACGATACGGGAGGGCTTACCATCTGGCCCCAGTGCTGCAAT
GATACCGCGAGACCCACGCTCACCGGCTCCAGATTTATCAGCAATAAACCAGCCAGCCGGAAGGGCCGAG
CGCAGAAGTGGTCCTGCAACTTTATCCGCCTCCATCCAGTCTATTAATTGTTGCCGGGAAGCTAGAGTAA
GTAGTTCGCCAGTTAATAGTTTGCGCAACGTTGTTGCCATTGCTACAGGCATCGTGGTGTCACGCTCGTC
GTTTGGTATGGCTTCATTCAGCTCCGGTTCCCAACGATCAAGGCGAGTTACATGATCCCCCATGTTGTGC
AAAAAAGCGGTTAGCTCCTTCGGTCCTCCGATCGTTGTCAGAAGTAAGTTGGCCGCAGTGTTATCACTCA
TGGTTATGGCAGCACTGCATAATTCTCTTACTGTCATGCCATCCGTAAGATGCTTTTCTGTGACTGGTGA
GTACTCAACCAAGTCATTCTGAGAATAGTGTATGCGGCGACCGAGTTGCTCTTGCCCGGCGTCAATACGG
GATAATACCGCGCCACATAGCAGAACTTTAAAAGTGCTCATCATTGGAAAACGTTCTTCGGGGCGAAAAC
TCTCAAGGATCTTACCGCTGTTGAGATCCAGTTCGATGTAACCCACTCGTGCACCCAACTGATCTTCAGC
ATCTTTTACTTTCACCAGCGTTTCTGGGTGAGCAAAAACAGGAAGGCAAAATGCCGCAAAAAAGGGAATA
AGGGCGACACGGAAATGTTGAATACTCATACTCTTCCTTTTTCAATATTATTGAAGCATTTATCAGGGTT
ATTGTCTCATGAGCGGATACATATTTGAATGTATTTAGAAAAATAAACAAATAGGGGTTCCGCGCACATT
TCCCCGAAAAGTGCCACCTGACGTC
