>Addgene plasmid #45521 | pcDNA3-mouse PKA-Calpha-mEGFP | addgene partial sequence | sequence record 65231 | cmv-fwd
AGCAGAGCTCTCTGGCTAACTAGAGAACCCACTGCTTACTGGCTTATCGAAATTAATACGACTCACTATA
GGGAGACCCAAGCTTGCGGCCGCTACCATG
[821 nt withheld, positions 101-921]
A
[72 nt withheld, positions 923-994]
