>Addgene plasmid #45521 | pcDNA3-mouse PKA-Calpha-mEGFP | addgene partial sequence | sequence record 65233 | BGH_rev_primer
CTATAGAATAGGGCCCTCTAGATTACTTGTACAGCTCGTCCATGCCGAGAGTGATCCCGGCGGCGGTCAC
GAACTCCAGCAGGACCATGTGATCGCGCTTCTCGTTGGGGTCTTTGCTCAGCTTGGACTGGGTGCTCAGG
TAGTGGTTGTCGGGCAGCAGCACGGGGCCGTCGCCGATGGGGGTGTTCTGCTGGTAGTGGTCGGCGAGCT
GCACGCTGCCGTCCTCGATGTTGTGGCGGATCTTGAAGTTCACCTTGATGCCGTTCTTCTGCTTGTCGGC
CATGATATAGACGTTGTGGCTGTTGTAGTTGTACTCCAGCTTGTGCCCCAGGATGTTGCCGTCCTCCTTG
AAGTCGATGCCCTTCAGCTCGATGCGGTTCACCAGGGTGTCGCCCTCGAACTTCACCTCGGCGCGGGTCT
TGTAGTTGCCGTCGTCCTTGAAGAAGATGGTGCGCTCCTGGACGTAGCCTTCGGGCATGGCGGACTTGAA
GAAGTCGTGCTGCTTCATGTGGTCGGGGTAGCGGCTGAAGCACTGCACGCCGTAGGTCAGGGTGGTCACG
AGGGTGGGCCAGGGCACGGGCAGCTTGCCGGTGGTGCAGATGAACTTCAGGGTCAGCTTGCCGTAGGTGG
CATCGCCCTCGCCCTCGCCGGACACGCTGAACTTGTGGCCGTTTACGTCGCCGTCCAGCTCGACCAGGAT
GGGCACCACCCCGGTGAACAGCTCCTCGCCCTTGCTCATTAAGCTTGCATAATCAGGAACATCATAATCG
AT
[221 nt withheld, positions 773-993]
